>Addgene plasmid #141192 | pcDNA4/TO/GFPZNF598-9P-9A | addgene full sequence | sequence record 299547 | Addgene NGS Result
GACGGATCGGGAGATCTCCCGATCCCCTATGGTGCACTCTCAGTACAATCTGCTCTGATGCCGCATAGTT
AAGCCAGTATCTGCTCCCTGCTTGTGTGTTGGAGGTCGCTGAGTAGTGCGCGAGCAAAATTTAAGCTACA
ACAAGGCAAGGCTTGACCGACAATTGCATGAAGAATCTGCTTAGGGTTAGGCGTTTTGCGCTGCTTCGCG
ATGTACGGGCCAGATATACGCGTTGACATTGATTATTGACTAGTTATTAATAGTAATCAATTACGGGGTC
ATTAGTTCATAGCCCATATATGGAGTTCCGCGTTACATAACTTACGGTAAATGGCCCGCCTGGCTGACCG
CCCAACGACCCCCGCCCATTGACGTCAATAATGACGTATGTTCCCATAGTAACGCCAATAGGGACTTTCC
ATTGACGTCAATGGGTGGAGTATTTACGGTAAACTGCCCACTTGGCAGTACATCAAGTGTATCATATGCC
AAGTACGCCCCCTATTGACGTCAATGACGGTAAATGGCCCGCCTGGCATTATGCCCAGTACATGACCTTA
TGGGACTTTCCTACTTGGCAGTACATCTACGTATTAGTCATCGCTATTACCATGGTGATGCGGTTTTGGC
AGTACATCAATGGGCGTGGATAGCGGTTTGACTCACGGGGATTTCCAAGTCTCCACCCCATTGACGTCAA
TGGGAGTTTGTTTTGGCACCAAAATCAACGGGACTTTCCAAAATGTCGTAACAACTCCGCCCCATTGACG
CAAATGGGCGGTAGGCGTGTACGGTGGGAGGTCTATATAAGCAGAGCTCTCCCTATCAGTGATAGAGATC
TCCCTATCAGTGATAGAGATCGTCGACGAGCTCGTTTAGTGAACCGTCAGATCGCCTGGAGACGCCATCC
ACGCTGTTTTGACCTCCATAGAAGACACCGGGACCGATCCAGCCTCCGGACTCTAGCGTTTAAACTTAAG
CTTGGTACCATGGTGAGCAAGGGCGAGGAGCTGTTCACCGGGGTGGTGCCCATCCTGGTCGAGCTGGACG
GCGACGTAAACGGCCACAAGTTCAGCGTGTCCGGCGAGGGCGAGGGCGATGCCACCTACGGCAAGCTGAC
CCTGAAGTTCATCTGCACCACCGGCAAGCTGCCCGTGCCCTGGCCCACCCTCGTGACCACCCTGACCTAC
GGCGTGCAGTGCTTCAGCCGCTACCCCGACCACATGAAGCAGCACGACTTCTTCAAGTCCGCCATGCCCG
AAGGCTACGTCCAGGAGCGCACCATCTTCTTCAAGGACGACGGCAACTACAAGACCCGCGCCGAGGTGAA
GTTCGAGGGCGACACCCTGGTGAACCGCATCGAGCTGAAGGGCATCGACTTCAAGGAGGACGGCAACATC
CTGGGGCACAAGCTGGAGTACAACTACAACAGCCACAACGTCTATATCATGGCCGACAAGCAGAAGAACG
GCATCAAGGTGAACTTCAAGATCCGCCACAACATCGAGGACGGCAGCGTGCAGCTCGCCGACCACTACCA
GCAGAACACCCCCATCGGCGACGGCCCCGTGCTGCTGCCCGACAACCACTACCTGAGCACCCAGTCCGCC
CTGAGCAAAGACCCCAACGAGAAGCGCGATCACATGGTCCTGCTGGAGTTCGTGACCGCCGCCGGGATCA
CTCTCGGCATGGACGAGCTGTACAAGAGAATTCAAATGGCGGCGGCGGGGGGCGCCGAGGGGCGGCGCGC
GGCCCTGGAGGCGGCGGCGGCGGCAGCTCCTGAGCGGGGAGGCGGGAGCTGCGTGCTGTGCTGCGGAGAC
CTGGAGGCCACGGCGCTGGGCCGCTGCGACCACCCGGTGTGCTACCGCTGCTCTACCAAGATGCGGGTGC
TCTGCGAGCAGCGCTACTGCGCCGTGTGCCGCGAGGAGCTGCGCCAGGTGGTCTTTGGGAAGAAGCTTCC
TGCCTTTGCCACCATCCCCATCCACCAGCTGCAGCATGAGAAGAAATATGATATCTACTTTGCAGATGGA
AAGGTGTACGCATTGTACAGGCAGCTGCTGCAGCACGAGTGCCCGCGGTGCCCCGAGCTGCCACCTTTCA
GCCTCTTCGGGGACCTGGAGCAGCACATGCGGAGGCAGCATGAGCTCTTCTGCTGCCGTCTGTGCCTCCA
GCACCTCCAGATCTTCACATATGAGCGCAAGTGGTACTCGCGCAAGGACCTGGCCCGGCATCGCATGCAG
GGTGACCCCGATGACACGTCGCACCGTGGGCACCCGCTCTGCAAGTTCTGTGACGAGCGCTACCTGGACA
ATGATGAGCTGCTTAAGCACCTGCGCCGCGACCACTACTTCTGCCACTTCTGCGACTCGGACGGGGCCCA
GGACTACTACAGCGACTATGCCTACCTGCGTGAGCACTTCCGGGAGAAGCACTTTCTGTGTGAGGAAGGC
CGCTGCAGCACGGAGCAGTTCACCCACGCCTTCCGCACCGAGATCGACCTCAAGGCCCACAGGACGGCCT
GCCACAGTCGCAGCCGCGCCGAGGCACGCCAGAACCGCCACATCGACCTGCAGTTCAGCTACGCGCCACG
GCACTCGCGCCGGAACGAGGGGGTCGTTGGTGGCGAAGACTACGAGGAGGTGGACAGGTACAGCCGCCAG
GGCCGAGTGGCCCGGGCTGGCACTCGCGGAGCCCAGCAGAGCCGCCGAGGAAGCTGGAGGTACAAAAGGG
AAGAAGAGGACCGAGAAGTAGCAGCTGCTGTCCGGGCCTCCGTGGCCGCACAGCAGCAGGAGGAGGCTCG
CAGGAGTGAGGATCAGGAGGAAGGCGGTAGGCCCAAGAAGGAGGAGGCAGCGGCGCGGGGACCTGAGGAT
CCCCGTGGCCCCCGGCGCTCACCCCGGACTCAGGGCGAAGGCCCAGGCCCCAAGGAAACCTCGACAAATG
GTCCTGTAAGCCAAGAAGCCTTCTCGGTGACAGGCCCAGCCGCCCCAGGGTGTGTGGGGGTGCCAGGCGC
CCTCCCACCACCCAGCCCGAAGCTCAAGGACGAAGACTTCCCCAGCCTCTCTGCCTCCACTTCCTCCTCC
TGCTCCACTGCAGCAACCCCGGGCCCTGTGGGGTTGGCGCTGCCGTACGCCATCCCTGCCAGAGGCAGGA
GTGCCTTCCAGGAGGAGGACTTCCCCGCCCTGGTGTCCTCGGTGCCCAAGCCTGGCACCGCCCCCACCAG
CCTTGTCTCTGCCTGGAACAGCAGCAGTAGCAGCAAGAAGGTAGCACAGCCCCCACTCTCGGCGCAGGCT
ACCGGCAGCGGCCAGCCCACCAGGAAGGCTGGGAAGGGGAGCAGGGGCGGCAGGAAGGGCGGCCCGCCCT
TCACACAGGAGGAGGAGGAGGACGGCGGCCCGGCCCTGCAGGAGCTTCTGAGCACACGCCCCACGGGCTC
CGTCTCCTCCACACTGGGGCTGGCCTCCATCCAACCCTCTAAAGTTGGGAAGAAGAAGAAAGTGGGCTCG
GAGAAGCCAGGCACCACATTGCCACAGCCCCCGCCCGCTACCTGTCCCCCAGGGGCTTTGCAGGCCCCGG
AAGCTCCTGCCAGCAGAGCCGAGGGGCCAGTTGCCGTCGTCGTTAATGGACACATGGAGGGCCCGGCCCC
TGCTCGGAGTGCCCCCAAGGAACCCCCTGGGCTCCCAAGGCCCCTGGGGTCCTTCCCCTGCCCCACGCCA
CAGGAGGACTTCCCAGCGCTCGGCGGCCCCTGCCCACCCCGGATGCCGGCGGCCGCAGGCTTCAGCGCTG
TGGTGCTCCTGAAGGGCACGCCTCCCCCAGCCGCGGCGGGCCTGGTGCCCCCAATCAGCAAGGCGGCCGC
TGGCTTCTCTGGCCTTCTGCCTAGCCCCCACCCGGCCTGTGTCCCCAGCCCCGCCACCACCACCACCACA
AAAGCACCCAGGCTGCTGCCTGCCCCACGGGCGTACCTAGTCCCCGAGAACTTCCGGGAGAGGAACCTTC
AGCTCATCCAGTCCATCAGGGACTTCCTGCAGAGCGACGAGGCCCGCTTCAGCGAGTTCAAGAGCCACTC
AGGGGAGTTCAGACAGGGCCTGATCTCCGCAGCCCAGTATTACAAGAGTTGCCGGGACCTGCTGGGGGAG
AATTTCCAGAAGGTCTTTAATGAGCTGCTGGTCCTGCTGCCCGACACGGCCAAGCAGCAGGAGCTCCTGT
CTGCACACACGGACTTCTGCAACCGCGAGAAGCCTCTGAGCACCAAGTCCAAGAAGAACAAGAAGAGCGC
GTGGCAGGCCACCACCCAGCAGGCGGGCCTGGACTGCCGTGTGTGCCCCACCTGCCAGCAGGTGCTCGCG
CATGGCGATGCCAGCAGCCACCAGGCGCTGCATGCTGCCCGGGACGACGACTTCCCCTCCCTGCAAGCCA
TCGCCAGGATCATCACGTAGCTCGAGTCTAGAGGGCCCGTTTAAACCCGCTGATCAGCCTCGACTGTGCC
TTCTAGTTGCCAGCCATCTGTTGTTTGCCCCTCCCCCGTGCCTTCCTTGACCCTGGAAGGTGCCACTCCC
ACTGTCCTTTCCTAATAAAATGAGGAAATTGCATCGCATTGTCTGAGTAGGTGTCATTCTATTCTGGGGG
GTGGGGTGGGGCAGGACAGCAAGGGGGAGGATTGGGAAGACAATAGCAGGCATGCTGGGGATGCGGTGGG
CTCTATGGCTTCTGAGGCGGAAAGAACCAGCTGGGGCTCTAGGGGGTATCCCC
[124 nt withheld, positions 4744-4867]
C
[91 nt withheld, positions 4869-4959]
A
[49 nt withheld, positions 4961-5009]
CCTTTGACGTTGGAGTCCACGTTCTTT
[37 nt withheld, positions 5037-5073]
ACCCTATCTCGGTCTATTCTTTTGATTTATAAGGGATTTTGCCGATTTCGGCCTATTGGTTAAAAAATGA
GCTGATTTAACAAAAATTTAACGCGAATTAATTCTGTGGAATGTGTGTCAGTTAGGGTGTGGAAAGTCCC
CAGGCTCCCCAGCAGGCAGAAGTATGCAAAGCATGCATCTCAATTAGTCAGCAACCAGGTGTGGAAAGTC
CCCAGGCTCCCCAGCAGGCAGAAGTATGCAAAGCATGCATCTCAATTAGTCAGCAACCATAGTCCCGCCC
CTAACTCCGCCCATCCCGCCCCTAACTCCGCCCAGTTCCGCCCATTCTCCGCCCCATGGCTGACTAATTT
TTTTTATTTATGCAGAGGCCGAGGCCGCCTCTGCCTCTGAGCTATTCCAGAAGTAGTGAGGAGGCTTTTT
TGGAGGCCTAGGCTTTTGCAAAAAGCTCCCGGGAGCTTGTATATCCATTTTCGGATCTGATCAGCACGTG
TTGACAATTAATCATCGGCATAGTATATCGGCATAGTATAATACGACAAGGTGAGGAACTAAACCATGGC
CAAGTTGACCAGTGCCGTTCCGGTGCTCACCGCGCGCGACGTCGCCGGAGCGGTCGAGTTCTGGACCGAC
CGGCTCGGGTTCTCCCGGGACTTCGTGGAGGACGACTTCGCCGGTGTGGTCCGGGACGACGTGACCCTGT
TCATCAGCGCGGTCCAGGACCAGGTGGTGCCGGACAACACCCTGGCCTGGGTGTGGGTGCGCGGCCTGGA
CGAGCTGTACGCCGAGTGGTCGGAGGTCGTGTCCACGAACTTCCGGGACGCCTCCGGGCCGGCCATGACC
GAGATCGGCGAGCAGCCGTGGGGGCGGGAGTTCGCCCTGCGCGACCCGGCCGGCAACTGCGTGCACTTCG
TGGCCGAGGAGCAGGACTGACACGTGCTACGAGATTTCGATTCCACCGCCGCCTTCTATGAAAGGTTGGG
CTTCGGAATCGTTTTCCGGGACGCCGGCTGGATGATCCTCCAGCGCGGGGATCTCATGCTGGAGTTCTTC
GCCCACCCCAACTTGTTTATTGCAGCTTATAATGGTTACAAATAAAGCAATAGCATCACAAATTTCACAA
ATAAAGCATTTTTTTCACTGCATTCTAGTTGTGGTTTGTCCAAACTCATCAATGTATCTTATCATGTCTG
TATACCGTCGACCTCTAGCTAGAGCTTGGCGTAATCATGGTCATAGCTGTTTCCTGTGTGAAATTGTTAT
CCGCTCACAATTCCACACAACATACGAGCCGGAAGCATAAAGTGTAAAGCCTGGGGTGCCTAATGAGTGA
GCTAACTCACATTAATTGCGTTGCGCTCACTGCCCGCTTTCCAGTCGGGAAACCTGTCGTGCCAGCTGCA
TTAATGAATCGGCCAACGCGCGGGGAGAGGCGGTTTGCGTATTGGGCGCTCTTCCGCTTCCTCGCTCACT
GACTCGCTGCGCTCGGTCGTTCGGCTGCGGCGAGCGGTATCAGCTCACTCAAAGGCGGTAATACGGTTAT
CCACAGAATCAGGGGATAACGCAGGAAAGAACATGTGAGCAAAAGGCCAGCAAAAGGCCAGGAACCGTAA
AAAGGCCGCGTTGCTGGCGTTTTTCCATAGGCTCCGCCCCCCTGACGAGCATCACAAAAATCGACGCTCA
AGTCAGAGGTGGCGAAACCCGACAGGACTATAAAGATACCAGGCGTTTCCCCCTGGAAGCTCCCTCGTGC
GCTCTCCTGTTCCGACCCTGCCGCTTACCGGATACCTGTCCGCCTTTCTCCCTTCGGGAAGCGTGGCGCT
TTCTCATAGCTCACGCTGTAGGTATCTCAGTTCGGTGTAGGTCGTTCGCTCCAAGCTGGGCTGTGTGCAC
GAACCCCCCGTTCAGCCCGACCGCTGCGCCTTATCCGGTAACTATCGTCTTGAGTCCAACCCGGTAAGAC
ACGACTTATCGCCACTGGCAGCAGCCACTGGTAACAGGATTAGCAGAGCGAGGTATGTAGGCGGTGCTAC
AGAGTTCTTGAAGTGGTGGCCTAACTACGGCTACACTAGAAGAACAGTATTTGGTATCTGCGCTCTGCTG
AAGCCAGTTACCTTCGGAAAAAGAGTTGGTAGCTCTTGATCCGGCAAACAAACCACCGCTGGTAGCGGTG
GTTTTTTTGTTTGCAAGCAGCAGATTACGCGCAGAAAAAAAGGATCTCAAGAAGATCCTTTGATCTTTTC
TACGGGGTCTGACGCTCAGTGGAACGAAAACTCACGTTAAGGGATTTTGGTCATGAGATTATCAAAAAGG
ATCTTCACCTAGATCCTTTTAAATTAAAAATGAAGTTTTAAATCAATCTAAAGTATATATGAGTAAACTT
GGTCTGACAGTTACCAATGCTTAATCAGTGAGGCACCTATCTCAGCGATCTGTCTATTTCGTTCATCCAT
AGTTGCCTGACTCCCCGTCGTGTAGATAACTACGATACGGGAGGGCTTACCATCTGGCCCCAGTGCTGCA
ATGATACCGCGAGACCCACGCTCACCGGCTCCAGATTTATCAGCAATAAACCAGCCAGCCGGAAGGGCCG
AGCGCAGAAGTGGTCCTGCAACTTTATCCGCCTCCATCCAGTCTATTAATTGTTGCCGGGAAGCTAGAGT
AAGTAGTTCGCCAGTTAATAGTTTGCGCAACGTTGTTGCCATTGCTACAGGCATCGTGGTGTCACGCTCG
TCGTTTGGTATGGCTTCATTCAGCTCCGGTTCCCAACGATCAAGGCGAGTTACATGATCCCCCATGTTGT
GCAAAAAAGCGGTTAGCTCCTTCGGTCCTCCGATCGTTGTCAGAAGTAAGTTGGCCGCAGTGTTATCACT
CATGGTTATGGCAGCACTGCATAATTCTCTTACTGTCATGCCATCCGTAAGATGCTTTTCTGTGACTGGT
GAGTACTCAACCAAGTCATTCTGAGAATAGTGTATGCGGCGACCGAGTTGCTCTTGCCCGGCGTCAATAC
GGGATAATACCGCGCCACATAGCAGAACTTTAAAAGTGCTCATCATTGGAAAACGTTCTTCGGGGCGAAA
ACTCTCAAGGATCTTACCGCTGTTGAGATCCAGTTCGATGTAACCCACTCGTGCACCCAACTGATCTTCA
GCATCTTTTACTTTCACCAGCGTTTCTGGGTGAGCAAAAACAGGAAGGCAAAATGCCGCAAAAAAGGGAA
TAAGGGCGACACGGAAATGTTGAATACTCATACTCTTCCTTTTTCAATATTATTGAAGCATTTATCAGGG
TTATTGTCTCATGAGCGGATACATATTTGAATGTATTTAGAAAAATAAACAAATAGGGGTTCCGCGCACA
TTTCCCCGAAAAGTGCCACCTGACGTC
Features (pLannotate 1.2.2; 23 found; start..end, strand, type, name):
     28..80      -  misc_feature   bom (fragment): basis of mobility region from pBR322
    235..614     +  enhancer       CMV enhancer: human cytomegalovirus immediate early enhancer
    615..818     +  promoter       CMV promoter: human cytomegalovirus (CMV) immediate early promoter
    820..839     +  promoter       PLtetO-1 promoter (fragment): modified phage lambda PL promoter with tet operator sites (Lutz and Bujard, 1997)
    841..860     +  promoter       PLtetO-1 promoter (fragment): modified phage lambda PL promoter with tet operator sites (Lutz and Bujard, 1997)
    868..901     +  promoter       TRE3GV promoter (fragment): 3rd-generation Tet-responsive promoter that can be activated by binding of Tet-On® 3G, optimized for retroviral and lentiviral vectors
    990..1706    +  CDS            EGFP: EGFP is a basic (constitutively fluorescent) green fluorescent protein published in 1996, derived from Aequorea victoria. It is reported to be a rapidly-maturing weak dimer with moderate acid sensitivity.
   1716..4427    +  CDS            ZNF598: ZN598_HUMAN - Experimental evidence at protein level: Swiss-Prot protein existence level 1. E3 ubiquitin-protein ligase that plays a key role in the ribosome quality control (RQC), a pathway that takes place when a ribosome has stalled during translation (PubMed:28065601, PubMed:28132843). Required for ribosomes to terminally stall during translation of poly(A) sequences by mediating monoubiquitination of 40S ribosomal protein RPS10/eS10, RPS20/uS10 and RPS3/uS3 (PubMed:28065601, PubMed:28132843). Stalling precludes synthesis of a long poly-lysine tail and initiates the RQC pathway to degrade
   4474..4698    +  polyA_signal   bGH poly(A) signal: bovine growth hormone polyadenylation signal
   4702..4723    +  promoter       SV40 promoter (fragment): SV40 enhancer and early promoter
   4744..5172    +  rep_origin     f1 ori (sequence partly withheld): f1 bacteriophage origin of replication; arrow indicates direction of (+) strand synthesis
   5186..5515    +  promoter       SV40 promoter: SV40 enhancer and early promoter
   5563..5610    +  promoter       EM7 promoter: synthetic bacterial promoter&nbsp
   5629..6003    +  CDS            BleoR: antibiotic-binding protein; Sh ble from Streptoalloteichus hindustanus; confers resistance to bleomycin, phleomycin, and Zeocin™
   6013..6138    +  CDS            ble (fragment): BLE_KLEPN - Experimental evidence at protein level: Swiss-Prot protein existence level 1. Binding protein with a strong affinity to the bleomycin family of antibiotics. Binds to CL990; an antimitotic-antibiotic compound. From Klebsiella pneumoniae.
   6133..6254    +  polyA_signal   SV40 poly(A) signal: SV40 polyadenylation signal
   6327..6343    -  protein_bind   lac operator: The lac repressor binds to the lac operator to inhibit transcription in E. coli. This inhibition can be relieved by adding lactose or isopropyl-β-D-thiogalactopyranoside (IPTG). lac repressor encoded by lacI
   6351..6381    -  promoter       lac promoter: promoter for the E. coli lac operon
   6396..6417    -  protein_bind   CAP binding site: CAP binding activates transcription in the presence of cAMP. E. coli catabolite activator protein
   6430..6522    -  CDS            lacI (fragment): lac repressor; lacI; The lac repressor binds to the lac operator to inhibit transcription in E. coli. This inhibition can be relieved by adding lactose or isopropyl-β-D-thiogalactopyranoside (IPTG).
   6705..7293    -  rep_origin     ori: high-copy-number ColE1/pMB1/pBR322/pUC origin of replication
   7464..8324    -  CDS            AmpR: β-lactamase; bla; confers resistance to ampicillin, carbenicillin, and related antibiotics
   8325..8429    -  promoter       AmpR promoter: bla
