[The description below was written by a language model from this plasmid's Addgene catalogue record and pLannotate feature annotations shown in this document.]
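Description:
pcDNA4/TO/GFPZNF598-9P-9A is a mammalian expression plasmid built on the Invitrogen pcDNA4/TO backbone carrying an N-terminal GFP tag. It is propagated in E. coli through a high-copy ColE1/pUC-type origin with ampicillin selection (AmpR under its own bla promoter), and it also contains an f1 phage origin. For selection in mammalian cells it carries the Sh ble (BleoR) gene conferring Zeocin resistance, driven by the SV40 early promoter, with an EM7 bacterial promoter upstream of the same coding sequence and an SV40 polyadenylation signal downstream. The catalogue lists a total size of about 8.0 kb, whereas the sequenced record is 8,460 nt.

The payload is an EGFP coding sequence followed directly by human ZNF598, an E3 ubiquitin ligase involved in ribosome quality control, cloned between EcoRI and XhoI sites and terminated by the bGH polyadenylation signal. In this variant all three proline repeats of ZNF598 are changed to alanine (nine prolines to nine alanines). Expression is driven by the CMV enhancer and promoter. The short annotated fragments immediately downstream, matched to tet-operator-containing promoters, correspond to the two tet operator sites characteristic of the TO design. In cells expressing the Tet repressor these operators keep transcription off until tetracycline or doxycycline is added, while in cells lacking the repressor the promoter is constitutively active. According to the record, the plasmid is used to express the polyproline-mutated GFP-ZNF598 in mammalian cells and can be used to generate inducible stable cell lines by Zeocin selection. The associated publication concerns cooperation between ZNF598, GIGYF1/2 and TTP in posttranscriptional regulation of inflammatory signaling.
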