Addgene plasmid #141192: pcDNA4/TO/GFPZNF598-9P-9A
Purpose: Expresses GFP-ZNF598 mutated in polyproline streches in mammalian cells, can be used to make inducible cell line
Depositing lab: Simon Bekker-Jensen. Depositing organization: University of Copenhagen. Publication: GIGYF1/2-Driven Cooperation between ZNF598 and TTP in Posttranscriptional Regulation of Inflammatory Signaling. Tollenaere MAX, Tiedje C, Rasmussen S, Nielsen JC, Vind AC, Blasius M, Batth TS, Mailand N, Olsen JV, Gaestel M, Bekker-Jensen S. Cell Rep. 2019 Mar 26;26(13):3511-3521.e4. doi: 10.1016/j.celrep.2019.03.006. PubMed 30917308.
Backbone
  Vector backbone: pcDNA4/TO/GFP
  Backbone manufacturer: Invitrogen
  Backbone size w/o insert (bp): 5078
  Total vector size (bp): 8000
  Vector type: Mammalian Expression
  Selectable markers: Zeocin
Growth in bacteria
  Bacterial resistance: Ampicillin, 100 μg/mL
  Growth temperature: 37°C
  Growth strain: DH5alpha
  Copy number: High Copy
Gene/Insert
  Gene/Insert name: ZNF598 (alt names: E3 ubiquitin-protein ligase ZNF598; Zinc finger protein 598)
  Species: H. sapiens (human)
  Insert size (bp): 2700
  Mutation: all 3 proline repeats are mutated to Alanine (9xP-->9xA)
  Entrez Gene: ZNF598 (a.k.a. HEL2)
  Promoter: CMV
  Tag / fusion protein: GFP (N terminal on backbone)
  Cloning method: Restriction Enzyme; 5′ cloning site EcoRI (unknown if destroyed); 3′ cloning site XhoI (unknown if destroyed)
  Sequencing primers: 5′ EGFP-C; 3′ BHG-Rev
Terms and licenses: Academic/Nonprofit Terms; Industry Terms: Not Available to Industry
How to cite: pcDNA4/TO/GFPZNF598-9P-9A was a gift from Simon Bekker-Jensen (Addgene plasmid # 141192 ; http://n2t.net/addgene:141192 ; RRID:Addgene_141192)
